>Addgene plasmid #122307 | px335-sgRNA-EF(Cas9n)-mHdac1-L2 | depositor full sequence | sequence record 233510 | px335-sgRNA-EF(Cas9n)-mHdac1-L2 sequence 8447 bps
GAGGGCCTATTTCCCATGATTCCTTCATATTTGCATATACGATACAAGGCTGTTAGAGAGATAATTGGAA
TTAATTTGACTGTAAACACAAAGATATTAGTACAAAATACGTGACGTAGAAAGTAATAATTTCTTGGGTA
GTTTGCAGTTTTAAAATTATGTTTTAAAATGGACTATCATATGCTTACCGTAACTTGAAAGTATTTCGAT
TTCTTGGCTTTATATATCTTGTGGAAAGGACGAAACACCGTCTCTGCAGGGTCAAAGAAGGTTTAAGAGC
TATGCTGGAAACAGCATAGCAAGTTTAAATAAGGCTAGTCCGTTATCAACTTGAAAAAGTGGCACCGAGT
CGGTGCTTTTTTGTTTTAGAGCTAGAAATAGCAAGTTAAAATAAGGCTAGTCCGTTTTTAGCGCGTGCGC
CAATTCTGCAGACAAATGGCTCTAGAGGTACCCGTTACATAACTTACGGTAAATGGCCCGCCTGGCTGAC
CGCCCAACGACCCCCGCCCATTGACGTCAATAGTAACGCCAATAGGGACTTTCCATTGACGTCAATGGGT
GGAGTATTTACGGTAAACTGCCCACTTGGCAGTACATCAAGTGTATCATATGCCAAGTACGCCCCCTATT
GACGTCAATGACGGTAAATGGCCCGCCTGGCATTGTGCCCAGTACATGACCTTATGGGACTTTCCTACTT
GGCAGTACATCTACGTATTAGTCATCGCTATTACCATGGTCGAGGTGAGCCCCACGTTCTGCTTCACTCT
CCCCATCTCCCCCCCCTCCCCACCCCCAATTTTGTATTTATTTATTTTTTAATTATTTTGTGCAGCGATG
GGGGCGGGGGGGGGGGGGGGGCGCGCGCCAGGCGGGGCGGGGCGGGGCGAGGGGCGGGGCGGGGCGAGGC
GGAGAGGTGCGGCGGCAGCCAATCAGAGCGGCGCGCTCCGAAAGTTTCCTTTTATGGCGAGGCGGCGGCG
GCGGCGGCCCTATAAAAAGCGAAGCGCGCGGCGGGCGGGAGTCGCTGCGACGCTGCCTTCGCCCCGTGCC
CCGCTCCGCCGCCGCCTCGCGCCGCCCGCCCCGGCTCTGACTGACCGCGTTACTCCCACAGGTGAGCGGG
CGGGACGGCCCTTCTCCTCCGGGCTGTAATTAGCTGAGCAAGAGGTAAGGGTTTAAGGGATGGTTGGTTG
GTGGGGTATTAATGTTTAATTACCTGGAGCACCTGCCTGAAATCACTTTTTTTCAGGTTGGACCGGTGCC
ACCATGTACCCATACGATGTTCCAGATTACGCTTCGCCGAAGAAAAAGCGCAAGGTCGAAGCGTCCGACA
AGAAGTACAGCATCGGCCTGGCCATCGGCACCAACTCTGTGGGCTGGGCCGTGATCACCGACGAGTACAA
GGTGCCCAGCAAGAAATTCAAGGTGCTGGGCAACACCGACCGGCACAGCATCAAGAAGAACCTGATCGGA
GCCCTGCTGTTCGACAGCGGCGAAACAGCCGAGGCCACCCGGCTGAAGAGAACCGCCAGAAGAAGATACA
CCAGACGGAAGAACCGGATCTGCTATCTGCAAGAGATCTTCAGCAACGAGATGGCCAAGGTGGACGACAG
CTTCTTCCACAGACTGGAAGAGTCCTTCCTGGTGGAAGAGGATAAGAAGCACGAGCGGCACCCCATCTTC
GGCAACATCGTGGACGAGGTGGCCTACCACGAGAAGTACCCCACCATCTACCACCTGAGAAAGAAACTGG
TGGACAGCACCGACAAGGCCGACCTGCGGCTGATCTATCTGGCCCTGGCCCACATGATCAAGTTCCGGGG
CCACTTCCTGATCGAGGGCGACCTGAACCCCGACAACAGCGACGTGGACAAGCTGTTCATCCAGCTGGTG
CAGACCTACAACCAGCTGTTCGAGGAAAACCCCATCAACGCCAGCGGCGTGGACGCCAAGGCCATCCTGT
CTGCCAGACTGAGCAAGAGCAGACGGCTGGAAAATCTGATCGCCCAGCTGCCCGGCGAGAAGAAGAATGG
CCTGTTCGGCAACCTGATTGCCCTGAGCCTGGGCCTGACCCCCAACTTCAAGAGCAACTTCGACCTGGCC
GAGGATGCCAAACTGCAGCTGAGCAAGGACACCTACGACGACGACCTGGACAACCTGCTGGCCCAGATCG
GCGACCAGTACGCCGACCTGTTTCTGGCCGCCAAGAACCTGTCCGACGCCATCCTGCTGAGCGACATCCT
GAGAGTGAACACCGAGATCACCAAGGCCCCCCTGAGCGCCTCTATGATCAAGAGATACGACGAGCACCAC
CAGGACCTGACCCTGCTGAAAGCTCTCGTGCGGCAGCAGCTGCCTGAGAAGTACAAAGAGATTTTCTTCG
ACCAGAGCAAGAACGGCTACGCCGGCTACATTGACGGCGGAGCCAGCCAGGAAGAGTTCTACAAGTTCAT
CAAGCCCATCCTGGAAAAGATGGACGGCACCGAGGAACTGCTCGTGAAGCTGAACAGAGAGGACCTGCTG
CGGAAGCAGCGGACCTTCGACAACGGCAGCATCCCCCACCAGATCCACCTGGGAGAGCTGCACGCCATTC
TGCGGCGGCAGGAAGATTTTTACCCATTCCTGAAGGACAACCGGGAAAAGATCGAGAAGATCCTGACCTT
CCGCATCCCCTACTACGTGGGCCCTCTGGCCAGGGGAAACAGCAGATTCGCCTGGATGACCAGAAAGAGC
GAGGAAACCATCACCCCCTGGAACTTCGAGGAAGTGGTGGACAAGGGCGCTTCCGCCCAGAGCTTCATCG
AGCGGATGACCAACTTCGATAAGAACCTGCCCAACGAGAAGGTGCTGCCCAAGCACAGCCTGCTGTACGA
GTACTTCACCGTGTATAACGAGCTGACCAAAGTGAAATACGTGACCGAGGGAATGAGAAAGCCCGCCTTC
CTGAGCGGCGAGCAGAAAAAGGCCATCGTGGACCTGCTGTTCAAGACCAACCGGAAAGTGACCGTGAAGC
AGCTGAAAGAGGACTACTTCAAGAAAATCGAGTGCTTCGACTCCGTGGAAATCTCCGGCGTGGAAGATCG
GTTCAACGCCTCCCTGGGCACATACCACGATCTGCTGAAAATTATCAAGGACAAGGACTTCCTGGACAAT
GAGGAAAACGAGGACATTCTGGAAGATATCGTGCTGACCCTGACACTGTTTGAGGACAGAGAGATGATCG
AGGAACGGCTGAAAACCTATGCCCACCTGTTCGACGACAAAGTGATGAAGCAGCTGAAGCGGCGGAGATA
CACCGGCTGGGGCAGGCTGAGCCGGAAGCTGATCAACGGCATCCGGGACAAGCAGTCCGGCAAGACAATC
CTGGATTTCCTGAAGTCCGACGGCTTCGCCAACAGAAACTTCATGCAGCTGATCCACGACGACAGCCTGA
CCTTTAAAGAGGACATCCAGAAAGCCCAGGTGTCCGGCCAGGGCGATAGCCTGCACGAGCACATTGCCAA
TCTGGCCGGCAGCCCCGCCATTAAGAAGGGCATCCTGCAGACAGTGAAGGTGGTGGACGAGCTCGTGAAA
GTGATGGGCCGGCACAAGCCCGAGAACATCGTGATCGAAATGGCCAGAGAGAACCAGACCACCCAGAAGG
GACAGAAGAACAGCCGCGAGAGAATGAAGCGGATCGAAGAGGGCATCAAAGAGCTGGGCAGCCAGATCCT
GAAAGAACACCCCGTGGAAAACACCCAGCTGCAGAACGAGAAGCTGTACCTGTACTACCTGCAGAATGGG
CGGGATATGTACGTGGACCAGGAACTGGACATCAACCGGCTGTCCGACTACGATGTGGACCATATCGTGC
CTCAGAGCTTTCTGAAGGACGACTCCATCGACAACAAGGTGCTGACCAGAAGCGACAAGAACCGGGGCAA
GAGCGACAACGTGCCCTCCGAAGAGGTCGTGAAGAAGATGAAGAACTACTGGCGGCAGCTGCTGAACGCC
AAGCTGATTACCCAGAGAAAGTTCGACAATCTGACCAAGGCCGAGAGAGGCGGCCTGAGCGAACTGGATA
AGGCCGGCTTCATCAAGAGACAGCTGGTGGAAACCCGGCAGATCACAAAGCACGTGGCACAGATCCTGGA
CTCCCGGATGAACACTAAGTACGACGAGAATGACAAGCTGATCCGGGAAGTGAAAGTGATCACCCTGAAG
TCCAAGCTGGTGTCCGATTTCCGGAAGGATTTCCAGTTTTACAAAGTGCGCGAGATCAACAACTACCACC
ACGCCCACGACGCCTACCTGAACGCCGTCGTGGGAACCGCCCTGATCAAAAAGTACCCTAAGCTGGAAAG
CGAGTTCGTGTACGGCGACTACAAGGTGTACGACGTGCGGAAGATGATCGCCAAGAGCGAGCAGGAAATC
GGCAAGGCTACCGCCAAGTACTTCTTCTACAGCAACATCATGAACTTTTTCAAGACCGAGATTACCCTGG
CCAACGGCGAGATCCGGAAGCGGCCTCTGATCGAGACAAACGGCGAAACCGGGGAGATCGTGTGGGATAA
GGGCCGGGATTTTGCCACCGTGCGGAAAGTGCTGAGCATGCCCCAAGTGAATATCGTGAAAAAGACCGAG
GTGCAGACAGGCGGCTTCAGCAAAGAGTCTATCCTGCCCAAGAGGAACAGCGATAAGCTGATCGCCAGAA
AGAAGGACTGGGACCCTAAGAAGTACGGCGGCTTCGACAGCCCCACCGTGGCCTATTCTGTGCTGGTGGT
GGCCAAAGTGGAAAAGGGCAAGTCCAAGAAACTGAAGAGTGTGAAAGAGCTGCTGGGGATCACCATCATG
GAAAGAAGCAGCTTCGAGAAGAATCCCATCGACTTTCTGGAAGCCAAGGGCTACAAAGAAGTGAAAAAGG
ACCTGATCATCAAGCTGCCTAAGTACTCCCTGTTCGAGCTGGAAAACGGCCGGAAGAGAATGCTGGCCTC
TGCCGGCGAACTGCAGAAGGGAAACGAACTGGCCCTGCCCTCCAAATATGTGAACTTCCTGTACCTGGCC
AGCCACTATGAGAAGCTGAAGGGCTCCCCCGAGGATAATGAGCAGAAACAGCTGTTTGTGGAACAGCACA
AGCACTACCTGGACGAGATCATCGAGCAGATCAGCGAGTTCTCCAAGAGAGTGATCCTGGCCGACGCTAA
TCTGGACAAAGTGCTGTCCGCCTACAACAAGCACCGGGATAAGCCCATCAGAGAGCAGGCCGAGAATATC
ATCCACCTGTTTACCCTGACCAATCTGGGAGCCCCTGCCGCCTTCAAGTACTTTGACACCACCATCGACC
GGAAGAGGTACACCAGCACCAAAGAGGTGCTGGACGCCACCCTGATCCACCAGAGCATCACCGGCCTGTA
CGAGACACGGATCGACCTGTCTCAGCTGGGAGGCGACAGCCCCAAGAAGAAGAGAAAGGTGGAGGCCAGC
TAAGAATTCCTAGAGCTCGCTGATCAGCCTCGACTGTGCCTTCTAGTTGCCAGCCATCTGTTGTTTGCCC
CTCCCCCGTGCCTTCCTTGACCCTGGAAGGTGCCACTCCCACTGTCCTTTCCTAATAAAATGAGGAAATT
GCATCGCATTGTCTGAGTAGGTGTCATTCTATTCTGGGGGGTGGGGTGGGGCAGGACAGCAAGGGGGAGG
ATTGGGAAGAGAATAGCAGGCATGCTGGGGAGCGGCCGCAGGAACCCCTAGTGATGGAGTTGGCCACTCC
CTCTCTGCGCGCTCGCTCGCTCACTGAGGCCGGGCGACCAAAGGTCGCCCGACGCCCGGGCTTTGCCCGG
GCGGCCTCAGTGAGCGAGCGAGCGCGCAGCTGCCTGCAGGGGCGCCTGATGCGGTATTTTCTCCTTACGC
ATCTGTGCGGTATTTCACACCGCATA
[142 nt withheld, positions 5907-6048]
C
[141 nt withheld, positions 6050-6190]
CCTTTGACGTTGGAGTCCACGTTCTTT
[37 nt withheld, positions 6218-6254]
ACCCTATCTCGGGCTATTCTTTTGATTTATAAGGGATTTTGCCGATTTCGGCCTATTGGTTAAAAAATGA
GCTGATTTAACAAAAATTTAACGCGAATTTTAACAAAATATTAACGTTTACAATTTTATGGTGCACTCTC
AGTACAATCTGCTCTGATGCCGCATAGTTAAGCCAGCCCCGACACCCGCCAACACCCGCTGACGCGCCCT
GACGGGCTTGTCTGCTCCCGGCATCCGCTTACAGACAAGCTGTGACCGTCTCCGGGAGCTGCATGTGTCA
GAGGTTTTCACCGTCATCACCGAAACGCGCGAGACGAAAGGGCCTCGTGATACGCCTATTTTTATAGGTT
AATGTCATGATAATAATGGTTTCTTAGACGTCAGGTGGCACTTTTCGGGGAAATGTGCGCGGAACCCCTA
TTTGTTTATTTTTCTAAATACATTCAAATATGTATCCGCTCATGAGACAATAACCCTGATAAATGCTTCA
ATAATATTGAAAAAGGAAGAGTATGAGTATTCAACATTTCCGTGTCGCCCTTATTCCCTTTTTTGCGGCA
TTTTGCCTTCCTGTTTTTGCTCACCCAGAAACGCTGGTGAAAGTAAAAGATGCTGAAGATCAGTTGGGTG
CACGAGTGGGTTACATCGAACTGGATCTCAACAGCGGTAAGATCCTTGAGAGTTTTCGCCCCGAAGAACG
TTTTCCAATGATGAGCACTTTTAAAGTTCTGCTATGTGGCGCGGTATTATCCCGTATTGACGCCGGGCAA
GAGCAACTCGGTCGCCGCATACACTATTCTCAGAATGACTTGGTTGAGTACTCACCAGTCACAGAAAAGC
ATCTTACGGATGGCATGACAGTAAGAGAATTATGCAGTGCTGCCATAACCATGAGTGATAACACTGCGGC
CAACTTACTTCTGACAACGATCGGAGGACCGAAGGAGCTAACCGCTTTTTTGCACAACATGGGGGATCAT
GTAACTCGCCTTGATCGTTGGGAACCGGAGCTGAATGAAGCCATACCAAACGACGAGCGTGACACCACGA
TGCCTGTAGCAATGGCAACAACGTTGCGCAAACTATTAACTGGCGAACTACTTACTCTAGCTTCCCGGCA
ACAATTAATAGACTGGATGGAGGCGGATAAAGTTGCAGGACCACTTCTGCGCTCGGCCCTTCCGGCTGGC
TGGTTTATTGCTGATAAATCTGGAGCCGGTGAGCGTGGAAGCCGCGGTATCATTGCAGCACTGGGGCCAG
ATGGTAAGCCCTCCCGTATCGTAGTTATCTACACGACGGGGAGTCAGGCAACTATGGATGAACGAAATAG
ACAGATCGCTGAGATAGGTGCCTCACTGATTAAGCATTGGTAACTGTCAGACCAAGTTTACTCATATATA
CTTTAGATTGATTTAAAACTTCATTTTTAATTTAAAAGGATCTAGGTGAAGATCCTTTTTGATAATCTCA
TGACCAAAATCCCTTAACGTGAGTTTTCGTTCCACTGAGCGTCAGACCCCGTAGAAAAGATCAAAGGATC
TTCTTGAGATCCTTTTTTTCTGCGCGTAATCTGCTGCTTGCAAACAAAAAAACCACCGCTACCAGCGGTG
GTTTGTTTGCCGGATCAAGAGCTACCAACTCTTTTTCCGAAGGTAACTGGCTTCAGCAGAGCGCAGATAC
CAAATACTGTCCTTCTAGTGTAGCCGTAGTTAGGCCACCACTTCAAGAACTCTGTAGCACCGCCTACATA
CCTCGCTCTGCTAATCCTGTTACCAGTGGCTGCTGCCAGTGGCGATAAGTCGTGTCTTACCGGGTTGGAC
TCAAGACGATAGTTACCGGATAAGGCGCAGCGGTCGGGCTGAACGGGGGGTTCGTGCACACAGCCCAGCT
TGGAGCGAACGACCTACACCGAACTGAGATACCTACAGCGTGAGCTATGAGAAAGCGCCACGCTTCCCGA
AGGGAGAAAGGCGGACAGGTATCCGGTAAGCGGCAGGGTCGGAACAGGAGAGCGCACGAGGGAGCTTCCA
GGGGGAAACGCCTGGTATCTTTATAGTCCTGTCGGGTTTCGCCACCTCTGACTTGAGCGTCGATTTTTGT
GATGCTCGTCAGGGGGGCGGAGCCTATGGAAAAACGCCAGCAACGCGGCCTTTTTACGGTTCCTGGCCTT
TTGCTGGCCTTTTGCTCACATGT
Features (pLannotate 1.2.2; 18 found; start..end, strand, type, name):
      1..241     +  promoter       U6 promoter: RNA polymerase III promoter for human U6 snRNA
    289..356     +  misc_RNA       tracrRNA (fragment): trans-activating CRISPR RNA for the Streptococcus pyogenes CRISPR/Cas9 system
    363..406     +  misc_RNA       gRNA scaffold (fragment): guide RNA scaffold for the Streptococcus pyogenes CRISPR/Cas9 system
    453..738     +  enhancer       CMV enhancer: human cytomegalovirus immediate early enhancer; contains an 18-bp deletion relative to the standard CMV enhancer
    740..1017    +  promoter       chicken β-actin promoter: No description available
   1018..1246    +  intron         hybrid intron: hybrid between chicken β-actin (CBA) and minute virus of mice (MMV) introns (Gray et al., 2011)
   1267..1294    +  CDS            3xHA (fragment): three tandem HA epitope tags
   1327..3042    +  CDS            Cas9(N): N-terminal portion of Streptococcus pyogenes Cas9 (Zetsche et al., 2015)
   2929..5427    +  CDS            Cas9(C): C-terminal portion of Streptococcus pyogenes Cas9 (Zetsche et al., 2015)
   5494..5605    +  polyA_signal   bGH poly(A) signal: bovine growth hormone polyadenylation signal
   5710..5850    +  repeat_region  AAV2 ITR: inverted terminal repeat of adeno-associated virus serotype 2 inverted
   5855..5906    -  misc_feature   bom (fragment): basis of mobility region from pBR322
   5925..6305    +  rep_origin     M13 ori (sequence partly withheld): M13 bacteriophage origin of replication; arrow indicates direction of (+) strand synthesis
   6381..6430    -  misc_feature   bom (fragment): basis of mobility region from pBR322
   6532..6567    -  CDS            rop (fragment): Rop protein, which maintains plasmids at low copy number; rop
   6662..6766    +  promoter       AmpR promoter: bla
   6767..7627    +  CDS            AmpR: β-lactamase; bla; confers resistance to ampicillin, carbenicillin, and related antibiotics
   7798..8386    +  rep_origin     ori: high-copy-number ColE1/pMB1/pBR322/pUC origin of replication
