>Addgene plasmid #122307 | px335-sgRNA-EF(Cas9n)-mHdac1-L2 | addgene full sequence | sequence record 238303 | Addgene NGS Result
GAGGGCCTATTTCCCATGATTCCTTCATATTTGCATATACGATACAAGGCTGTTAGAGAGATAATTGGAA
TTAATTTGACTGTAAACACAAAGATATTAGTACAAAATACGTGACGTAGAAAGTAATAATTTCTTGGGTA
GTTTGCAGTTTTAAAATTATGTTTTAAAATGGACTATCATATGCTTACCGTAACTTGAAAGTATTTCGAT
TTCTTGGCTTTATATATCTTGTGGAAAGGACGAAACACCGTCTCTGCAGGGTCAAAGAAGGTTTAAGAGC
TATGCTGGAAACAGCATAGCAAGTTTAAATAAGGCTAGTCCGTTATCAACTTGAAAAAGTGGCACCGAGT
CGGTGCTTTTTTGTTTTAGAGCTAGAAATAGCAAGTTAAAATAAGGCTAGTCCGTTTTTAGCGCGTGCGC
CAATTCTGCAGACAAATGGCTCTAGAGGTACCCGTTACATAACTTACGGTAAATGGCCCGCCTGGCTGAC
CGCCCAACGACCCCCGCCCATTGACGTCAATAGTAACGCCAATAGGGACTTTCCATTGACGTCAATGGGT
GGAGTATTTACGGTAAACTGCCCACTTGGCAGTACATCAAGTGTATCATATGCCAAGTACGCCCCCTATT
GACGTCAATGACGGTAAATGGCCCGCCTGGCATTGTGCCCAGTACATGACCTTATGGGACTTTCCTACTT
GGCAGTACATCTACGTATTAGTCATCGCTATTACCATGGTCGAGGTGAGCCCCACGTTCTGCTTCACTCT
CCCCATCTCCCCCCCCTCCCCACCCCCAATTTTGTATTTATTTATTTTTTAATTATTTTGTGCAGCGATG
GGGGCGGGGGGGGGGGGGGGGCGCGCGCCAGGCGGGGCGGGGGGGGGGGGGGGGGGGGGGGGGGGGGGGS
GGGGRGGTGCGGCGGCAGCCAATCAGAGCGGCGCGCTCCGAAAGTTTCCTTTTATGGCGAGGCGGCGGCG
GCGGCGGCCCTATAAAAAGCGAAGCGCGCGGCGGGCGGGAGTCGCTGCGCGCTGCCTTCGCCCCGTGCCC
CGCTCCGCCGCCGCCTCGCGCCGCCCGCCCCGGCTCTGACTGACCGCGTTACTCCCACAGGTGAGCGGGC
GGGACGGCCCTTCTCCTCCGGGCTGTAATTAGCTGAGCAAGAGGTAAGGGTTTAAGGGATGGTTGGTTGG
TGGGGTATTAATGTTTAATTACCTGGAGCACCTGCCTGAAATCACTTTTTTTCAGGTTGGACCGGTGCCA
CCATGTACCCATACGATGTTCCAGATTACGCTTCGCCGAAGAAAAAGCGCAAGGTCGAAGCGTCCGACAA
GAAGTACAGCATCGGCCTGGCCATCGGCACCAACTCTGTGGGCTGGGCCGTGATCACCGACGAGTACAAG
GTGCCCAGCAAGAAATTCAAGGTGCTGGGCAACACCGACCGGCACAGCATCAAGAAGAACCTGATCGGAG
CCCTGCTGTTCGACAGCGGCGAAACAGCCGAGGCCACCCGGCTGAAGAGAACCGCCAGAAGAAGATACAC
CAGACGGAAGAACCGGATCTGCTATCTGCAAGAGATCTTCAGCAACGAGATGGCCAAGGTGGACGACAGC
TTCTTCCACAGACTGGAAGAGTCCTTCCTGGTGGAAGAGGATAAGAAGCACGAGCGGCACCCCATCTTCG
GCAACATCGTGGACGAGGTGGCCTACCACGAGAAGTACCCCACCATCTACCACCTGAGAAAGAAACTGGT
GGACAGCACCGACAAGGCCGACCTGCGGCTGATCTATCTGGCCCTGGCCCACATGATCAAGTTCCGGGGC
CACTTCCTGATCGAGGGCGACCTGAACCCCGACAACAGCGACGTGGACAAGCTGTTCATCCAGCTGGTGC
AGACCTACAACCAGCTGTTCGAGGAAAACCCCATCAACGCCAGCGGCGTGGACGCCAAGGCCATCCTGTC
TGCCAGACTGAGCAAGAGCAGACGGCTGGAAAATCTGATCGCCCAGCTGCCCGGCGAGAAGAAGAATGGC
CTGTTCGGCAACCTGATTGCCCTGAGCCTGGGCCTGACCCCCAACTTCAAGAGCAACTTCGACCTGGCCG
AGGATGCCAAACTGCAGCTGAGCAAGGACACCTACGACGACGACCTGGACAACCTGCTGGCCCAGATCGG
CGACCAGTACGCCGACCTGTTTCTGGCCGCCAAGAACCTGTCCGACGCCATCCTGCTGAGCGACATCCTG
AGAGTGAACACCGAGATCACCAAGGCCCCCCTGAGCGCCTCTATGATCAAGAGATACGACGAGCACCACC
AGGACCTGACCCTGCTGAAAGCTCTCGTGCGGCAGCAGCTGCCTGAGAAGTACAAAGAGATTTTCTTCGA
CCAGAGCAAGAACGGCTACGCCGGCTACATTGACGGCGGAGCCAGCCAGGAAGAGTTCTACAAGTTCATC
AAGCCCATCCTGGAAAAGATGGACGGCACCGAGGAACTGCTCGTGAAGCTGAACAGAGAGGACCTGCTGC
GGAAGCAGCGGACCTTCGACAACGGCAGCATCCCCCACCAGATCCACCTGGGAGAGCTGCACGCCATTCT
GCGGCGGCAGGAAGATTTTTACCCATTCCTGAAGGACAACCGGGAAAAGATCGAGAAGATCCTGACCTTC
CGCATCCCCTACTACGTGGGCCCTCTGGCCAGGGGAAACAGCAGATTCGCCTGGATGACCAGAAAGAGCG
AGGAAACCATCACCCCCTGGAACTTCGAGGAAGTGGTGGACAAGGGCGCTTCCGCCCAGAGCTTCATCGA
GCGGATGACCAACTTCGATAAGAACCTGCCCAACGAGAAGGTGCTGCCCAAGCACAGCCTGCTGTACGAG
TACTTCACCGTGTATAACGAGCTGACCAAAGTGAAATACGTGACCGAGGGAATGAGAAAGCCCGCCTTCC
TGAGCGGCGAGCAGAAAAAGGCCATCGTGGACCTGCTGTTCAAGACCAACCGGAAAGTGACCGTGAAGCA
GCTGAAAGAGGACTACTTCAAGAAAATCGAGTGCTTCGACTCCGTGGAAATCTCCGGCGTGGAAGATCGG
TTCAACGCCTCCCTGGGCACATACCACGATCTGCTGAAAATTATCAAGGACAAGGACTTCCTGGACAATG
AGGAAAACGAGGACATTCTGGAAGATATCGTGCTGACCCTGACACTGTTTGAGGACAGAGAGATGATCGA
GGAACGGCTGAAAACCTATGCCCACCTGTTCGACGACAAAGTGATGAAGCAGCTGAAGCGGCGGAGATAC
ACCGGCTGGGGCAGGCTGAGCCGGAAGCTGATCAACGGCATCCGGGACAAGCAGTCCGGCAAGACAATCC
TGGATTTCCTGAAGTCCGACGGCTTCGCCAACAGAAACTTCATGCAGCTGATCCACGACGACAGCCTGAC
CTTTAAAGAGGACATCCAGAAAGCCCAGGTGTCCGGCCAGGGCGATAGCCTGCACGAGCACATTGCCAAT
CTGGCCGGCAGCCCCGCCATTAAGAAGGGCATCCTGCAGACAGTGAAGGTGGTGGACGAGCTCGTGAAAG
TGATGGGCCGGCACAAGCCCGAGAACATCGTGATCGAAATGGCCAGAGAGAACCAGACCACCCAGAAGGG
ACAGAAGAACAGCCGCGAGAGAATGAAGCGGATCGAAGAGGGCATCAAAGAGCTGGGCAGCCAGATCCTG
AAAGAACACCCCGTGGAAAACACCCAGCTGCAGAACGAGAAGCTGTACCTGTACTACCTGCAGAATGGGC
GGGATATGTACGTGGACCAGGAACTGGACATCAACCGGCTGTCCGACTACGATGTGGACCATATCGTGCC
TCAGAGCTTTCTGAAGGACGACTCCATCGACAACAAGGTGCTGACCAGAAGCGACAAGAACCGGGGCAAG
AGCGACAACGTGCCCTCCGAAGAGGTCGTGAAGAAGATGAAGAACTACTGGCGGCAGCTGCTGAACGCCA
AGCTGATTACCCAGAGAAAGTTCGACAATCTGACCAAGGCCGAGAGAGGCGGCCTGAGCGAACTGGATAA
GGCCGGCTTCATCAAGAGACAGCTGGTGGAAACCCGGCAGATCACAAAGCACGTGGCACAGATCCTGGAC
TCCCGGATGAACACTAAGTACGACGAGAATGACAAGCTGATCCGGGAAGTGAAAGTGATCACCCTGAAGT
CCAAGCTGGTGTCCGATTTCCGGAAGGATTTCCAGTTTTACAAAGTGCGCGAGATCAACAACTACCACCA
CGCCCACGACGCCTACCTGAACGCCGTCGTGGGAACCGCCCTGATCAAAAAGTACCCTAAGCTGGAAAGC
GAGTTCGTGTACGGCGACTACAAGGTGTACGACGTGCGGAAGATGATCGCCAAGAGCGAGCAGGAAATCG
GCAAGGCTACCGCCAAGTACTTCTTCTACAGCAACATCATGAACTTTTTCAAGACCGAGATTACCCTGGC
CAACGGCGAGATCCGGAAGCGGCCTCTGATCGAGACAAACGGCGAAACCGGGGAGATCGTGTGGGATAAG
GGCCGGGATTTTGCCACCGTGCGGAAAGTGCTGAGCATGCCCCAAGTGAATATCGTGAAAAAGACCGAGG
TGCAGACAGGCGGCTTCAGCAAAGAGTCTATCCTGCCCAAGAGGAACAGCGATAAGCTGATCGCCAGAAA
GAAGGACTGGGACCCTAAGAAGTACGGCGGCTTCGACAGCCCCACCGTGGCCTATTCTGTGCTGGTGGTG
GCCAAAGTGGAAAAGGGCAAGTCCAAGAAACTGAAGAGTGTGAAAGAGCTGCTGGGGATCACCATCATGG
AAAGAAGCAGCTTCGAGAAGAATCCCATCGACTTTCTGGAAGCCAAGGGCTACAAAGAAGTGAAAAAGGA
CCTGATCATCAAGCTGCCTAAGTACTCCCTGTTCGAGCTGGAAAACGGCCGGAAGAGAATGCTGGCCTCT
GCCGGCGAACTGCAGAAGGGAAACGAACTGGCCCTGCCCTCCAAATATGTGAACTTCCTGTACCTGGCCA
GCCACTATGAGAAGCTGAAGGGCTCCCCCGAGGATAATGAGCAGAAACAGCTGTTTGTGGAACAGCACAA
GCACTACCTGGACGAGATCATCGAGCAGATCAGCGAGTTCTCCAAGAGAGTGATCCTGGCCGACGCTAAT
CTGGACAAAGTGCTGTCCGCCTACAACAAGCACCGGGATAAGCCCATCAGAGAGCAGGCCGAGAATATCA
TCCACCTGTTTACCCTGACCAATCTGGGAGCCCCTGCCGCCTTCAAGTACTTTGACACCACCATCGACCG
GAAGAGGTACACCAGCACCAAAGAGGTGCTGGACGCCACCCTGATCCACCAGAGCATCACCGGCCTGTAC
GAGACACGGATCGACCTGTCTCAGCTGGGAGGCGACAGCCCCAAGAAGAAGAGAAAGGTGGAGGCCAGCT
AAGAATTCCTAGAGCTCGCTGATCAGCCTCGACTGTGCCTTCTAGTTGCCAGCCATCTGTTGTTTGCCCC
TCCCCCGTGCCTTCCTTGACCCTGGAAGGTGCCACTCCCACTGTCCTTTCCTAATAAAATGAGGAAATTG
CATCGCATTGTCTGAGTAGGTGTCATTCTATTCTGGGGGGTGGGGTGGGGCAGGACAGCAAGGGGGAGGA
TTGGGAAGAGAATAGCAGGCATGCTGGGGAGCGGCCGCAGGAACCCCTAGTGATGGAGTTGGCCACTCCC
TCTCTGCGCGCTCGCTCGCTCACTGAGGCCGGGCGACCAAAGGTCGCCCGACGCCCGGGCTTTGCCCGGG
CGGCCTCAGTGAGCGAGCGAGCGCGCAGCTGCCTGCAGGGGCGCCTGATGCGGTATTTTCTCCTTACGCA
TCTGTGCGGTATTTCACACCGCATA
[95 nt withheld, positions 5906-6000]
T
[46 nt withheld, positions 6002-6047]
C
[141 nt withheld, positions 6049-6189]
CCTTTGACGTTGGAGTCCACGTTCTTT
[37 nt withheld, positions 6217-6253]
ACTCTATCTCGGGCTATTCTTTTGATTTATAAGGGATTTTGCCGATTTCGGTCTATTGGTTAAAAAATGA
GCTGATTTAACAAAAATTTAACGCGAATTTTAACAAAATATTAACGTTTACAATTTTATGGTGCACTCTC
AGTACAATCTGCTCTGATGCCGCATAGTTAAGCCAGCCCCGACACCCGCCAACACCCGCTGACGCGCCCT
GACGGGCTTGTCTGCTCCCGGCATCCGCTTACAGACAAGCTGTGACCGTCTCCGGGAGCTGCATGTGTCA
GAGGTTTTCACCGTCATCACCGAAACGCGCGAGACGAAAGGGCCTCGTGATACGCCTATTTTTATAGGTT
AATGTCATGATAATAATGGTTTCTTAGACGTCAGGTGGCACTTTTCGGGGAAATGTGCGCGGAACCCCTA
TTTGTTTATTTTTCTAAATACATTCAAATATGTATCCGCTCATGAGACAATAACCCTGATAAATGCTTCA
ATAATATTGAAAAAGGAAGAGTATGAGTATTCAACATTTCCGTGTCGCCCTTATTCCCTTTTTTGCGGCA
TTTTGCCTTCCTGTTTTTGCTCACCCAGAAACGCTGGTGAAAGTAAAAGATGCTGAAGATCAGTTGGGTG
CACGAGTGGGTTACATCGAACTGGATCTCAACAGCGGTAAGATCCTTGAGAGTTTTCGCCCCGAAGAACG
TTTTCCAATGATGAGCACTTTTAAAGTTCTGCTATGTGGCGCGGTATTATCCCGTATTGACGCCGGGCAA
GAGCAACTCGGTCGCCGCATACACTATTCTCAGAATGACTTGGTTGAGTACTCACCAGTCACAGAAAAGC
ATCTTACGGATGGCATGACAGTAAGAGAATTATGCAGTGCTGCCATAACCATGAGTGATAACACTGCGGC
CAACTTACTTCTGACAACGATCGGAGGACCGAAGGAGCTAACCGCTTTTTTGCACAACATGGGGGATCAT
GTAACTCGCCTTGATCGTTGGGAACCGGAGCTGAATGAAGCCATACCAAACGACGAGCGTGACACCACGA
TGCCTGTAGCAATGGCAACAACGTTGCGCAAACTATTAACTGGCGAACTACTTACTCTAGCTTCCCGGCA
ACAATTAATAGACTGGATGGAGGCGGATAAAGTTGCAGGACCACTTCTGCGCTCGGCCCTTCCGGCTGGC
TGGTTTATTGCTGATAAATCTGGAGCCGGTGAGCGTGGAAGCCGCGGTATCATTGCAGCACTGGGGCCAG
ATGGTAAGCCCTCCCGTATCGTAGTTATCTACACGACGGGGAGTCAGGCAACTATGGATGAACGAAATAG
ACAGATCGCTGAGATAGGTGCCTCACTGATTAAGCATTGGTAACTGTCAGACCAAGTTTACTCATATATA
CTTTAGATTGATTTAAAACTTCATTTTTAATTTAAAAGGATCTAGGTGAAGATCCTTTTTGATAATCTCA
TGACCAAAATCCCTTAACGTGAGTTTTCGTTCCACTGAGCGTCAGACCCCGTAGAAAAGATCAAAGGATC
TTCTTGAGATCCTTTTTTTCTGCGCGTAATCTGCTGCTTGCAAACAAAAAAACCACCGCTACCAGCGGTG
GTTTGTTTGCCGGATCAAGAGCTACCAACTCTTTTTCCGAAGGTAACTGGCTTCAGCAGAGCGCAGATAC
CAAATACTGTTCTTCTAGTGTAGCCGTAGTTAGGCCACCACTTCAAGAACTCTGTAGCACCGCCTACATA
CCTCGCTCTGCTAATCCTGTTACCAGTGGCTGCTGCCAGTGGCGATAAGTCGTGTCTTACCGGGTTGGAC
TCAAGACGATAGTTACCGGATAAGGCGCAGCGGTCGGGCTGAACGGGGGGTTCGTGCACACAGCCCAGCT
TGGAGCGAACGACCTACACCGAACTGAGATACCTACAGCGTGAGCTATGAGAAAGCGCCACGCTTCCCGA
AGGGAGAAAGGCGGACAGGTATCCGGTAAGCGGCAGGGTCGGAACAGGAGAGCGCACGAGGGAGCTTCCA
GGGGGAAACGCCTGGTATCTTTATAGTCCTGTCGGGTTTCGCCACCTCTGACTTGAGCGTCGATTTTTGT
GATGCTCGTCAGGGGGGCGGAGCCTATGGAAAAACGCCAGCAACGCGGCCTTTTTACGGTTCCTGGCCTT
TTGCTGGCCTTTTGCTCACATGT
Features (pLannotate 1.2.2; 18 found; start..end, strand, type, name):
      1..241     +  promoter       U6 promoter: RNA polymerase III promoter for human U6 snRNA
    289..356     +  misc_RNA       tracrRNA (fragment): trans-activating CRISPR RNA for the Streptococcus pyogenes CRISPR/Cas9 system
    363..406     +  misc_RNA       gRNA scaffold (fragment): guide RNA scaffold for the Streptococcus pyogenes CRISPR/Cas9 system
    453..738     +  enhancer       CMV enhancer: human cytomegalovirus immediate early enhancer; contains an 18-bp deletion relative to the standard CMV enhancer
    740..1017    +  promoter       chicken β-actin promoter: No description available
   1018..1245    +  intron         hybrid intron: hybrid between chicken β-actin (CBA) and minute virus of mice (MMV) introns (Gray et al., 2011)
   1266..1293    +  CDS            3xHA (fragment): three tandem HA epitope tags
   1326..3041    +  CDS            Cas9(N): N-terminal portion of Streptococcus pyogenes Cas9 (Zetsche et al., 2015)
   2928..5426    +  CDS            Cas9(C): C-terminal portion of Streptococcus pyogenes Cas9 (Zetsche et al., 2015)
   5493..5604    +  polyA_signal   bGH poly(A) signal: bovine growth hormone polyadenylation signal
   5709..5849    +  repeat_region  AAV2 ITR: inverted terminal repeat of adeno-associated virus serotype 2 inverted
   5854..5905    -  misc_feature   bom (fragment): basis of mobility region from pBR322
   5924..6379    +  rep_origin     f1 ori (sequence partly withheld): f1 bacteriophage origin of replication; arrow indicates direction of (+) strand synthesis
   6380..6429    -  misc_feature   bom (fragment): basis of mobility region from pBR322
   6531..6566    -  CDS            rop (fragment): Rop protein, which maintains plasmids at low copy number; rop
   6661..6765    +  promoter       AmpR promoter: bla
   6766..7626    +  CDS            AmpR: β-lactamase; bla; confers resistance to ampicillin, carbenicillin, and related antibiotics
   7797..8385    +  rep_origin     ori: high-copy-number ColE1/pMB1/pBR322/pUC origin of replication
