[The description below was written by a language model from this plasmid's Addgene catalogue record and pLannotate feature annotations shown in this document.]
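Description:
px335-sgRNA-EF(Cas9n)-mHdac1-L2 is a mammalian expression plasmid built on the px335 backbone that delivers both components of a CRISPR nickase system from a single vector of about 8.4 kb. It is propagated in E. coli as a high-copy plasmid through a ColE1/pUC-type origin and selected with ampicillin via the β-lactamase gene. A filamentous phage origin (annotated as f1 or M13, depending on the sequence record) is also present, along with short pBR322-derived bom and rop remnants. A single AAV2 inverted terminal repeat lies downstream of the expression cassette. With only one ITR annotated, it appears to be a backbone remnant rather than a working packaging element.

The payload has two transcription units. A human U6 RNA polymerase III promoter drives a guide RNA whose 20-nt spacer, cloned through BbsI sites, targets mouse Hdac1. The scaffold was changed to the optimized sgRNA(F+E) design, which probably explains why the annotation tool recognises it only as tracrRNA and scaffold fragments. Downstream, a CMV enhancer, chicken β-actin promoter and hybrid intron drive Streptococcus pyogenes Cas9, terminated by a bovine growth hormone polyadenylation signal. The overlapping Cas9(N) and Cas9(C) annotations together span one continuous coding region, and the record describes it as the nickase form (Cas9n), although the inactivating mutation itself is not annotated. A short match to an HA epitope precedes the Cas9 coding sequence.

A nickase cuts only one DNA strand, so such plasmids are usually used in pairs with offset guides. The "L2" suffix may mark one member of such a set, but the record does not say so. The stated purpose is expression of the Hdac1 guide and Cas9 nickase in mammalian cells, and the associated study concerns mouse embryonic stem cells. The depositor and sequencing-verified records differ by one nucleotide in length but carry equivalent features.
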