Addgene plasmid #122307: px335-sgRNA-EF(Cas9n)-mHdac1-L2
Purpose: Expresses sgRNA targeting mouse Hdac1 and Cas9 nickase in mammalian cells
Depositing lab: Hiroshi Ochiai. Depositing organization: Hiroshima University. Publication: Genome-wide kinetic properties of transcriptional bursting in mouse embryonic stem cells. Ochiai H, Hayashi T, Umeda M, Yoshimura M, Harada A, Shimizu Y, Nakano K, Saitoh N, Liu Z, Yamamoto T, Okamura T, Ohkawa Y, Kimura H, Nikaido I. Sci Adv. 2020 Jun 17;6(25):eaaz6699. doi: 10.1126/sciadv.aaz6699. eCollection 2020 Jun. PubMed 32596448.
Backbone
  Vector backbone: px335
  Backbone size w/o insert (bp): 8427
  Total vector size (bp): 8447
  Modifications to backbone: We applied an optimized sgRNA design (sgRNA(F+E)) (Chen et al., Cell, 2013)
  Vector type: Mammalian Expression
Growth in bacteria
  Bacterial resistance: Ampicillin, 100 μg/mL
  Growth temperature: 37°C
  Growth strain: DH5alpha
  Copy number: High Copy
Gene/Insert
  Gene/Insert name: sgRNA for mouse Hdac1
  gRNA/shRNA sequence: TCTCTGCAGGGTCAAAGAAG
  Species: Synthetic
  Entrez Gene: Hdac1 (a.k.a. HD1, Hdac1-ps, MommeD5, RPD3)
  Cloning method: Restriction Enzyme; 5′ cloning site BbsI (unknown if destroyed); 3′ cloning site BbsI (destroyed during cloning)
  Sequencing primers: 5′ LKO1_5_primer
Terms and licenses: Academic/Nonprofit Terms; Industry Terms: Not Available to Industry
How to cite: px335-sgRNA-EF(Cas9n)-mHdac1-L2 was a gift from Hiroshi Ochiai (Addgene plasmid # 122307 ; http://n2t.net/addgene:122307 ; RRID:Addgene_122307)
